Addgene plasmid #30538: pCFJ210
Depositing lab: Erik Jorgensen. Depositing organization: University of Utah.
Backbone
  Vector backbone: pDESTR4-R3
  Backbone size w/o insert (bp): 4000
  Vector type: Worm Expression
Growth in bacteria
  Bacterial resistance: Chloramphenicol and Ampicillin, 25 & 100 μg/mL
  Growth temperature: 37°C
  Growth strain: ccdB Survival
  Growth instructions: Requires growth in a strain resistant to ccdB (DB3.1, ccdB Survival, or F')
  Copy number: High Copy
Gene/Insert
  Gene/Insert name: ttTi4348 region (alt name: Cbr-unc-119(+))
  Species: C. elegans (nematode); C. briggsae
  Insert size (bp): 5200
  Cloning method: Gateway Cloning
  Sequencing primers: 5′ n/a
Terms and licenses: Academic/Nonprofit Terms; Industry Terms: Not Available to Industry
Depositor comments: Unpublished MosSCI reagents from the Jorgensen lab. This vector targets the site ttTi4348 on Chr. I. Use with strain EG6701 at the CGC. Note - plasmid contains TWO M13F primer sites.
How to cite: pCFJ210 was a gift from Erik Jorgensen (Addgene plasmid # 30538 ; http://n2t.net/addgene:30538 ; RRID:Addgene_30538)
