[The description below was written by a language model from this plasmid's Addgene catalogue record and pLannotate feature annotations shown in this document.]
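Description:
pCFJ210 is a MosSCI (Mos1-mediated single-copy insertion) targeting vector for Caenorhabditis elegans, built on the multisite Gateway destination backbone pDESTR4-R3 and directed at the ttTi4348 Mos1 insertion site on chromosome I. It is a high-copy bacterial plasmid of about 9.8 kb carrying a ColE1/pUC-type origin, an M13 phage origin, and an ampicillin resistance gene with its bla promoter. Remnants of the lac promoter/operator and lacZα are also present. Because the unrecombined Gateway cassette contains the gyrase toxin gene ccdB together with a chloramphenicol acetyltransferase gene, the plasmid is selected on both chloramphenicol and ampicillin. It must also be propagated in a ccdB-tolerant E. coli strain.

The roughly 5.2 kb insert consists of genomic sequence from the ttTi4348 region, which presumably supplies the homology used for repair at the excised Mos1 site, although these arms are not annotated in the feature table. It also carries a C. briggsae unc-119(+) rescue gene, which the automated annotation matched to the C. elegans UNC-119 protein. Next to the unc-119 marker lies the attR-flanked ccdB/CmR cassette. The table labels the sites as attR1 (overlapping an attB4 core) and attR3, consistent with the R4-R3 design of the backbone. A three-fragment LR reaction replaces this counter-selectable cassette with a user-assembled transgene, typically promoter, coding sequence and 3′ UTR; the vector itself supplies no worm promoter or payload.

After injection into the matching unc-119 mutant strain that carries the ttTi4348 element, rescue of the Unc phenotype marks animals carrying the construct, among which single-copy integrants at this defined locus can be identified. The depositor describes the plasmid as an unpublished MosSCI reagent and notes that it contains two M13 forward primer sites, which matters for sequencing.
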