Features (pLannotate 1.2.2; 19 found; start..end, strand, type, name):
   1547..1563    -  protein_bind   lac operator: The lac repressor binds to the lac operator to inhibit transcription in E. coli. This inhibition can be relieved by adding lactose or isopropyl-β-D-thiogalactopyranoside (IPTG). lac repressor encoded by lacI
   1571..1601    -  promoter       lac promoter: promoter for the E. coli lac operon
   1616..1637    -  protein_bind   CAP binding site: CAP binding activates transcription in the presence of cAMP. E. coli catabolite activator protein
   1698..2286    -  rep_origin     ori: high-copy-number ColE1/pMB1/pBR322/pUC origin of replication
   2397..2906    +  rep_origin     M13 ori (sequence partly withheld): M13 bacteriophage origin of replication; arrow indicates direction of (+) strand synthesis
   2948..3808    -  CDS            AmpR: β-lactamase; bla; confers resistance to ampicillin, carbenicillin, and related antibiotics
   3809..3913    -  promoter       AmpR promoter: bla
   3997..4150    -  CDS            lacZα (fragment): LacZα fragment of β-galactosidase; lacZ fragment
   6654..6671    -  misc_feature   P element 5' end (fragment): No description available
   6782..7624    +  CDS            unc-119: UN119_CAEEL - Experimental evidence at protein level: Swiss-Prot protein existence level 1. Myristoyl-binding protein that acts as a cargo adapter: specifically binds the myristoyl moiety of a subset of N-terminally myristoylated proteins and is required for their localization. Plays a key role in ciliary membrane localization of proteins. Required for the establishment or function of the nervous system. From Caenorhabditis elegans.
   8019..8039    +  protein_bind   attB4: mutant version of attB; core recombination site for the Gateway® BP reaction BP Clonase™
   8023..8142    +  protein_bind   attR1: mutant version of attR; recombination site for the Gateway® LR reaction LR Clonase™
   8183..8488    -  CDS            ccdB: CcdB, a bacterial toxin that poisons DNA gyrase; ccdB; Plasmids containing the ccdB gene cannot be propagated in standard E. coli strains.
   8493..8651    -  CDS            ccdA (fragment): CCDA_ECO57 - Also known as H, letA. Experimental evidence at protein level: Swiss-Prot protein existence level 1. Antitoxin component of a type II toxin-antitoxin (TA) system which inhibits the post-segregational killing (PSK) of plasmid-free cells, also referred to as a plasmid addiction system. Binds to and blocks the activity of CcdB; will also remove bound CcdB protein from the CcdB-GyrA complex by forming a CcdA-CcdB complex, a process termed rejuvenation. Functions as a transcriptional corepressor for the ccdAB operon, repression also requires CcdB (By similarity). From Escherichia coli
   8830..9489    -  CDS            CmR: chloramphenicol acetyltransferase; cat; confers resistance to chloramphenicol
   9490..9519    -  promoter       cat promoter (fragment): promoter of the E. coli cat gene encoding chloramphenicol acetyltransferase
   9543..9573    -  promoter       lac UV5 promoter: E. coli lac promoter with an "up" mutation
   9598..9721    -  protein_bind   attR3: mutant version of attR; recombination site for the Gateway® LR reaction LR Clonase™
   9725..9746    +  CDS            lacZα (fragment): LacZα fragment of β-galactosidase; lacZ fragment
>Addgene plasmid #30538 | pCFJ210 | depositor full sequence | sequence record 14100 | Author sequence
CAGTAATCAATTATTTTTCGCTCCCCCCTCCTCGCAAGTCGGCGATTTCTTTGAAGTTTTGTCAAAAGAA
GAGACAAGGACTTGATAGATACGCTCATCAGAGTGAGATTCATTGCAAATAGTGTGTAAATCGTGGAGAG
ACGAGAGAAAAGGTGTGAGAAGCTTAGAAGATAAAGAATAGGAAGAAGAACATATCTCATTTCCTATTTT
CTCTAATTTTTCGTTCATTTTTCTAGACATTACCCATTTGATGGTTTTTCAATATGGTTATCAGGGTACT
CATTTTGGTAGTTTTCAAAGCAATTTGGAGTTTTTTTTTAAATTGTCAACTACAAAAACGCAGCTTAAAG
GTCCAAATATCATAGTATAAAAATTCTTTAAAAAATTCCAAATTTTATATGATTTTTTGAAAATTGGAAG
AATGTTAGTTTTTGCCATTTTTTTGGAAGTTTTTCTCCGGATTTTATGGTACTTATATTTCAAATATAAA
TTTTTGTAGGAATTCGAGTATGCGAGAGAGCTATAGTTTACTAAAAAAAAGTGGCAAAAACTCAGTAATT
GCCACTTTTTTCAAAAATGTTTTGAAAAATTTTACTATGATATTTGGCCATTTTGGCACCATATGTACGT
TACTTTTTACGAAACACTCTAATTTTTGAAATTTGAGTTTCATGTTTAATCTTTTGTATAAAATTTTTAT
GGTCCTTTTGTGACAGGATAAAAAATTGCAAAAAAATAGAAAACTTTGTTTCGTGAAAACACCTAGTTTA
AAAATTGTGGGCCACTTAGCGATTCTAGTCAAAAATCAGACAAATGTCAGCTGCCGTAACTTTTTCCGGA
TCAGGGTTATCAAATTTTAATTTTAATTGTAAATGTAGAAAAATGATCGGCAACATTTTGCTAATTGAAA
ATATTTTGAAAATTGCTATAGTACATATTAATCTAGTATTAATATAGTATTAATGTTATAATATCAGTTA
TGTGTTTGAATAACTCAAGCGTAAGTTTCCGTAAAATATCTTTAAATTTTGGTAATTTTTTACGGTTTGG
TATAAATTTTTGCATTTTTTGATTTTCTACACTTTTTTTCGATTTCGCATTTTCCGAATTTCTCTGAAAT
AAATCGAACAATCGGAAAATTTTCGAGGGCACCCTTAGCCATGCAGCTCAGGAATTTGACTTTATGTTCC
CATTCAAATTTTTTTAAAATTAAATAAAATGCTAATTGTAAGATAAATTACAAAAATTATTAAATCTCAT
CATCCTTATGATGATAGTGCAGTGCATGAATATATTTTTCCAAATAGGATATGATTCGTCGAGTAGCTTC
ACGTAATCCGTTTTCTTCAATCACCATTTCGAACTGCAATTTTTTTTTTGGATTTTTGTAACAATATTGT
CATAAATTGTGATTTTGATATTTTGCGTAGAGCATCAGAACCTTTCTGCTTTGAATTTTAATGGGATTAA
AAATTATAAAAAACTTGCACCCTAATTAAAGCGCGATACCTGGTGACCCATGGTCATAGCTGTTTCCTGT
GTGAAATTGTTATCCGCTCACAATTCCACACAACATACGAGCCGGAAGCATAAAGTGTAAAGCCTGGGGT
GCCTAATGAGTGAGCTAACTCACATTACATGTGAGCAAAAGGCCAGCAAAAGGCCAGGAACCGTAAAAAG
GCCGCGTTGCTGGCGTTTTTCCATAGGCTCCGCCCCCCTGACGAGCATCACAAAAATCGACGCTCAAGTC
AGAGGTGGCGAAACCCGACAGGACTATAAAGATACCAGGCGTTTCCCCCTGGAAGCTCCCTCGTGCGCTC
TCCTGTTCCGACCCTGCCGCTTACCGGATACCTGTCCGCCTTTCTCCCTTCGGGAAGCGTGGCGCTTTCT
CATAGCTCACGCTGTAGGTATCTCAGTTCGGTGTAGGTCGTTCGCTCCAAGCTGGGCTGTGTGCACGAAC
CCCCCGTTCAGCCCGACCGCTGCGCCTTATCCGGTAACTATCGTCTTGAGTCCAACCCGGTAAGACACGA
CTTATCGCCACTGGCAGCAGCCACTGGTAACAGGATTAGCAGAGCGAGGTATGTAGGCGGTGCTACAGAG
TTCTTGAAGTGGTGGCCTAACTACGGCTACACTAGAAGAACAGTATTTGGTATCTGCGCTCTGCTGAAGC
CAGTTACCTTCGGAAAAAGAGTTGGTAGCTCTTGATCCGGCAAACAAACCACCGCTGGTAGCGGTGGTTT
TTTTGTTTGCAAGCAGCAGATTACGCGCAGAAAAAAAGGATCTCAAGAAGATCCTTTGATCTTTTCTACG
GGGTCTGACGCTCAGTGGAACGAAAACTCACGTTAAGGGATTTTGGTCATGAGATTATCAAAAAGGATCT
TCACCTAGATCCTTT
[125 nt withheld, positions 2396-2520]
C
[137 nt withheld, positions 2522-2658]
CCTTTGACGTTGGAGTCCACGTTCTTT
[37 nt withheld, positions 2686-2722]
ACCCTATCTCGGGCTATTCTTTTGATTTATAAGGGATTTTGCCGATTTCGGCCTATTGGTTAAAAAATGA
GCTGATTTAACAAAAATTTAACGCGAATTTTAACAAAAT
[37 nt withheld, positions 2832-2868]
T
[38 nt withheld, positions 2870-2907]
AATCAATCTAAAGTATATATGAGTAAACTTGGTCTGACAGTTACCAATGCTTAATCAGTGAGGCACCTAT
CTCAGCGATCTGTCTATTTCGTTCATCCATAGTTGCCTGACTCCCCGTCGTGTAGATAACTACGATACGG
GAGGGCTTACCATCTGGCCCCAGTGCTGCAATGATACCGCGAGACCCACGCTCACCGGCTCCAGATTTAT
CAGCAATAAACCAGCCAGCCGGAAGGGCCGAGCGCAGAAGTGGTCCTGCAACTTTATCCGCCTCCATCCA
GTCTATTAATTGTTGCCGGGAAGCTAGAGTAAGTAGTTCGCCAGTTAATAGTTTGCGCAACGTTGTTGCC
ATTGCTACAGGCATCGTGGTGTCACGCTCGTCGTTTGGTATGGCTTCATTCAGCTCCGGTTCCCAACGAT
CAAGGCGAGTTACATGATCCCCCATGTTGTGCAAAAAAGCGGTTAGCTCCTTCGGTCCTCCGATCGTTGT
CAGAAGTAAGTTGGCCGCAGTGTTATCACTCATGGTTATGGCAGCACTGCATAATTCTCTTACTGTCATG
CCATCCGTAAGATGCTTTTCTGTGACTGGTGAGTACTCAACCAAGTCATTCTGAGAATAGTGTATGCGGC
GACCGAGTTGCTCTTGCCCGGCGTCAACACGGGATAATACCGCGCCACATAGCAGAACTTTAAAAGTGCT
CATCATTGGAGAACGTTCTTCGGGGCGAAAACTCTCAAGGATCTTACCGCTGTTGAGATCCAGTTCGATG
TAACCCACTCGTGCACCCAACTGATCTTCAGCATCTTTTACTTTCACCAGCGTTTCTGGGTGAGCAAAAA
CAGGAAGGCAAAATGCCGCAAAAAAGGGAATAAGGGCGACACGGAAATGTTGAATACTCATACTCTTCCT
TTTTCAATATTATTGAAGCATTTATCAGGGTTATTGTCTCATGAGCGGATACATATTTGAATGTATTTAG
AAAAATAAACAAATAGGGGTTCCGCGCACATTTCCCCGAAAAGTGCCACCTGACGTAGTTAACAAAAAAA
AGCCCGCCGAAGCGGGCTTTATTACCAAGCGAAGCGCCATTCGCCATTCAGGCTGCGCAACTGTTGGGAA
GGGCGATCGGTGCGGGCCTCTTCGCTATTACGCCAGCTGGCGAAAGGGGGATGTGCTGCAAGGCGATTAA
GTTGGGTAACGCCAGGGTTTTCCCAGTCACGACGTTGTAAAACGACGGCCAGTTGATCAGTCATCCAAGT
GGGGATCAGGAAGAAGTTGATAAAGTGATTCAAAAACTCGAGGAGCTCAACACAGCGATGAACCCAATTT
TGAGAGCAACACTGACGAAGAACTATGACGCGAGGGTAGGCACTACCTTGAAGCTATCCACCTGCCTGCC
TGCCGCCTATTTCCATGTGCAGTAGGAACGTGTGTAGGTATAGGCAGGCATTATCGCGTCTCCTTTCGAA
CTACCTAGTACCTAGTAGGTAGTTTGAAGGGAGGCGCGATAATGCCTGCCTATGTCTACACATGTGCCTA
CTGCGCATGGAAATAGGCGGTAGTCAGGCAGGTAGATAGCCTCATAAAATTCAATACTTCCTTTTCAGAA
AGAATGCTGGAATGTATTCAAAGAGGAGTCACTCTTCCCATTGCTCAGAGAATATGAAGAGTTGCTCGGC
GAGCAAAAGTTCATGATTGGAGATCGATATTCATGGGCTGACATCGCTGTCGTCGAGTTTCTAACTCGGT
GTCAGCAGTGCTACGATAGCTTCTATCTGGCTCATTTCGAGAGGCTCCGAACTTTTTGCCAGACTTTTGA
GTCTCTTCCGCACATTCGTCCCTACATTCAGGGACGTGTTGATTCATTTATCTAATTTTTTAAAATGGAT
ATTTTTCGTTTTTTATTTGTTTGTTTTGCTGATAATTCAATAAAGTTACGCAACGAATTTTAGACATTTA
TGAAAACCGAAAATCGACAAAAATATTTTAAGAAAAATAGCAGCAAAATTCAATATTTTATCAAATTTTG
TTTATGGTAATGAGAAAGAAAACATACAATATTTTTCTAAGAAGAAGAAAAATGACCAGAATTTTAAGAT
TTTTCTCGAATATACGAAAAATTGATAAACTAAAATTTTCGATTTTTCCATTTATTTTGAAAAAAAAACT
CTTGACGGTTTTCACCATGCGAAGAGGTGAGAAATATTCTGAAAGTTATGCATTTTGAAAAAATTGCAAA
AAAATACGTTAAAATTTTTTGATCTATTGTTTTTTTTTGAAAACCGGAATTTAAAATGGAATTTTTTTTC
AAAAATTAAAATTAAAATTTAAATATTTCTAGTGTTTGGATAGTTTTTCAAAAGCTAGATTTAACCCGCG
AGATGTCGACCGCTAGTGTAGCTTACAGATGGCTGAAGACTTCGCAAAAATCTTATCTTAGAAACCCGCG
AGGTGTCGGCCGCTAAAACTTTGTAAACCTGCCAACAAAATGCTTCGCATTGTCTGAACAGATGAAACCT
TGAAACAAAACATATACAATTGAAATCCCGTAAAGTGTCGGGCGCAAGAACTGCGATTAGTTGTATAATT
GGACTAGCTCAAATTTGACCAAAATCTCATTTTTAGACCTCTAAGATGTCGGCCACTATAACTTTATTCA
ACTTGAAACTGCAAAAAAACTTATCAACTGTATAGATTCAAGTATTATGTCAAGTATTGGTTTTAGAGCT
ACAGTACACTCTGATAACAAAATCTGCAGAAATACCTCCCTGTCAATTCCCAAAATACCTCCCCTCATCT
CAATTATCCCGAAAATCGGTTAGTCATTGCCATCAGAAAATCGAATTAAAAAATAAAGATGAAATATGGT
AGCAAACTCACTTCGTCTTTGAGCCAATTTATCCAAGTCCTTGTAAAAAGTATTCGAAAATTGTTAACGG
ATAAAATGTTTATTATAATATCAAAAACAATTTGTCAGTTGACCACTTTTTGATATATTTGACAGAAACC
GGGATGAATTGGCTCAAAGTTAGGGCGCCCTTCTATTACAGGGTTTCTGATAACAAACCGGTTATTAACT
CCCAACAAGGGATGATTTCAATTCATCATGCTCAAATTGACCCAAATTAAGTTACATGACAAATTCATCG
CCCTTTTCAACTCTTCTTGGCTCATCATCTGTTATTCTGTTCCTATTCTGTCTGCACCCTATACCCCTTT
GCATACTCTCTCGTCATTCCTTTCTTGGATAGTGTCTTCTTCTCCCCAGCTCTGCTACTTCTATGACTTG
CGCCCGCTGCTTTTCCGCTCGTTCCTCTCCTCTCTGACGTCTTCTTCTGCTTCTTTTCTCCTTCCTTTTT
CCCTTCTCAATCTTCCTCTTTTTCCCATTTCTGTCAATCATTCGAAGAAGAAGAAGAAGAAGACCCTCAT
TCATTTCATTTTTTTTTCTGTCGGTGTGTGCTGCTCGGTTAAGAGTGAGCTCTCTATTCCACGTCTTCTT
CTTTTTCTTCTTCGATTCGAATCAATCACTCCACCAAAACGCATTCGTTTTTGGGATTCACCCCGCGGTT
CGCAATAGGTTTCTTTTTCAAATTATTAGCGTTATAAATAGAAAAATGGTGGAGTTTCAATAAAAATGAT
AATTTACAAAGTGTATTTTGATTACATGTACTCAAAAAGGTTGAAATTTTTCATACCAGTTTTCCGGAAA
TCCATCTGATATCATTATCGTATTTTTCTTTTTAAAAATGTTTTCAAAAAAAAACAAAATATAGCTGGTT
ATTTGGCACCCTCTAATTACCATTTTCCTGTCACACCACACTCTTTTCCTTCTTCCACTTCTTTCCGTTT
TCAGCCGCTTCCAACCAAACCGATATGAAAGCCGAGCAACAACGATCGATTCCACCCGGCTCGGCGACCT
TCCCGTCGCAGGTGAGACTCAGAAAACTAGAGAAACCGCTCAACTAACTCTTGATATCCGATTTCATTCT
TTTCTCTTTTCTTTTTGTTGAACTTTTCCATATTTCCAGATGCCACGGCCACCACCAAGCACCGAACAAG
GAATCACAACGGAATCGGAGCTTGCGAAGAAAGCTCAAATCACTCCGAACGACGTTTTAGCACTTCCGGG
AATCACTCAAGGTATCTTGCTCCCTTTGGATTTCAGTTTAAAACATAAATTTAGGATTCTTATGCTCCCC
ATCTGCGAACATCTATAACATCGAGTTCACCAAGTTCCAAATCCGTGATCTGGACACTGAGCAAGTGCTT
TTCGAGATCGCCAAACCGGAGAACGATCAGGAGAATGATGAGTCGCCACAGGAGTCGGCAAGATACGTGC
GTTATAGATTTGCTCCAAACTTTTTGAAACTCAAAACGGTCGGAGCAACTGTGGAATTCAAAGTAGGAGA
CATCCCAATCCATCATTTCCGAATGATCGAACGTCACTTCTTCAAAGATCGCCTTCTGAAGTGTTTTGAC
TTTGAATTCGGATTCTGTATTCCGAATTCACGAAACAACTGTGAACATATCTATGAGTTCCCTCAACTCT
CTCAACAACTCAGTGAGTCATTATTCTAAAAAGTACAATTCAAAAGACTAATCTCTTTTTCAGTGGACGA
CATGATCAACAATCCAAACGAGACTCGTTCTGACAGCTTCTATTTCGTCGATAACAAACTCGTCATGCAC
AACAAAGCCGACTACTCATATGATGCATAAATATTTAATACAAAAATGTTCTGGATAATTATTCTGTCGA
ATAGAAAAAAAACTCCAAATGTGATTAAATTCCAATAATTCCTGTCTAGTTTGTTCCTTCCCCTTCCCCT
TCTCATGTTCAATGCATTCCTAAGCTTTTCAGTTCCCCCCTTGTTTCTATATTTTTTCGCTGTCCTGTCA
CACTCGCTAAAAACACTAATCACACGGAAATCTGTTTTCAATAAAAACTCCAACTTTAACTCATTTTCAA
TTTCAACTGAAAGATTTTTTCATTAGAGAATGTCTAGAACTAGGCCCGGGCTACGTAATACGACTCACTT
AAGGCCTTGACTAGAGGGTACCAGAGCTCACCTAGGCAGGAACAGCTATGACCATGATTACGCCAAGCTA
TCAACTTTGTATAGAAAAGTTGAACGAGAAACGTAAAATGATATAAATATCAATATATTAAATTAGATTT
TGCATAAAAAACAGACTACATAATACTGTAAAACACAACATATCCAGTCACTATGGTCGACCTGCAGACT
GGCTGTGTATAAGGGAGCCTGACATTTATATTCCCCAGAACATCAGGTTAATGGCGTTTTTGATGTCATT
TTCGCGGTGGCTGAGATCAGCCACTTCTTCCCCGATAACGGAGACCGGCACACTGGCCATATCGGTGGTC
ATCATGCGCCAGCTTTCATCCCCGATATGCACCACCGGGTAAAGTTCACGGGGGACTTTATCTGACAGCA
GACGTGCACTGGCCAGGGGGATCACCATCCGTCGCCCGGGCGTGTCAATAATATCACTCTGTACATCCAC
AAACAGACGATAACGGCTCTCTCTTTTATAGGTGTAAACCTTAAACTGCATTTCACCAGCCCCTGTTCTC
GTCGGCAAAAGAGCCGTTCATTTCAATAAACCGGGCGACCTCAGCCATCCCTTCCTGATTTTCCGCTTTC
CAGCGTTCGGCACGCAGACGACGGGCTTCATTCTGCATGGTTGTGCTTACCGAACCGGAGATATTGACAT
CATATATGCCTTGAGCAACTGATAGCTGTCGCTGTCAACTGTCACTGTAATACGCTGCTTCATAGCATAC
CTCTTTTTGACATACTTCGGGTATACATATCAGTATATATTCTTATACCGCAAAAATCAGCGCGCAAATA
CGCATACTGTTATCTGGCTTTTAGTAAGCCGGATCCTCTAGATTACGCCCCGCCCTGCCACTCATCGCAG
TACTGTTGTAATTCATTAAGCATTCTGCCGACATGGAAGCCATCACAAACGGCATGATGAACCTGAATCG
CCAGCGGCATCAGCACCTTGTCGCCTTGCGTATAATATTTGCCCATGGTGAAAACGGGGGCGAAGAAGTT
GTCCATATTGGCCACGTTTAAATCAAAACTGGTGAAACTCACCCAGGGATTGGCTGAGACGAAAAACATA
TTCTCAATAAACCCTTTAGGGAAATAGGCCAGGTTTTCACCGTAACACGCCACATCTTGCGAATATATGT
GTAGAAACTGCCGGAAATCGTCGTGGTATTCACTCCAGAGCGATGAAAACGTTTCAGTTTGCTCATGGAA
AACGGTGTAACAAGGGTGAACACTATCCCATATCACCAGCTCACCGTCTTTCATTGCCATACGGAATTCC
GGATGAGCATTCATCAGGCGGGCAAGAATGTGAATAAAGGCCGGATAAAACTTGTGCTTATTTTTCTTTA
CGGTCTTTAAAAAGGCCGTAATATCCAGCTGAACGGTCTGGTTATAGGTACATTGAGCAACTGACTGAAA
TGCCTCAAAATGTTCTTTACGATGCCATTGGGATATATCAACGGTGGTATATCCAGTGATTTTTTTCTCC
ATTTTAGCTTCCTTAGCTCCTGAAAATCTCGACGGATCCTAACTCAAAATCCACACATTATACGAGCCGG
AAGCATAAAGTGTAAAGCCTGGGGTGCCTAATGCGGCCGCCATAGTGACTGGATATGTTGTGTTTTACAG
TATTATGTAGTCTGTTTTTTATGCAAAATCTAATTTAATATATTGATATTTATATCATTTTACGTTTCTC
GTTCAACTTTATTATACATAGTTGATAATTCACTGGCCGTCGTTTTACACTCGAGACGTACGGTGCGCGC
GATGCATTCGAAGATCTGCCCACTAGTGAGTCGTATTATAAGTGCAAGTAAGATCAGTGTTTGTATTT
