>Addgene plasmid #30538 | pCFJ210 | addgene partial sequence | sequence record 71552 | CAT-Fwd
GGCGGGGCGTAATCTAGAGGATCCGGCTTACTAAAAGCCAGATAACAGTATGCGTATTTGCGCGCTGATT
TTTGCGGTATAAGAATATATACTGATATGTATACCCGAAGTATGTCAAAAAGAGGTATGCTATGAAGCAG
CGTATTACAGTGACAGTTGACAGCGACAGCTATCAGTTGCTCAAGGCATATATGATGTCAATATCTCCGG
TTCGGTAAGCACAACCATGCAGAATGAAGCCCGTCGTCTGCGTGCCGAACGCTGGAAAGCGGAAAATCAG
GAAGGGATGGCTGAGGTCGCCCGGTTTATTGAAATGAACGGCTCTTTTGCCGACGAGAACAGGGGCTGGT
GAAATGCAGTTTAAGGTTTACACCTATAAAAGAGAGAGCCGTTATCGTCTGTTTGTGGATGTACAGAGTG
ATATTATTGACACGCCCGGGCGACGGATGGTGATCCCCCTGGCCAGTGCACGTCTGCTGTCAGATAAAGT
CCCCCGTGAACTTTACCCGGTGGTGCATATCGGGGATGAAAGCTGGCGCATGATGACCACCGATATGGCC
AGTGTGCCGGTCTCCGTTATCGGGGAAGAAGTGGCTGATCTCAGCCACCGCGAAAATGACATCAAAAACG
CCATTAACCTGATGTTCTGGGGAATATAAATGTCAGGCTCCCTTATACACAGCCAGTCTGCAGGTCGACC
ATAGTGACTGGATATGTTGTGTTTTACAGTATTATGTAGTCTGTTTTTTATGCAAAATCTAATTTAATAT
ATTGATATTTATATCATTTTACGTTTCTCGTTCAACTTTTCTATACAAAGTT
