>Addgene plasmid #30538 | pCFJ210 | addgene partial sequence | sequence record 72227 | CAT-R 5'-GCAACTGACTGAAATGCCTC-3'
TCACGGTGGTATATCCAGTGATTTTTTTCTCCATTTTAGCTTCCTTAGCTCCTGAAAATCTCGACGGATC
CTAACTCAAAATCCACACATTATACGAGCCGGAAGCATAAAGTGTAAAGCCTGGGGTGCCTAATGCGGCC
GCCATAGTGACTGGATATGTTGTGTTTTACAGTATTATGTAGTCTGTTTTTTATGCAAAATCTAATTTAA
TATATTGATATTTATATCATTTTACGTTTCTCGTTCAACTTTATTATACATAGTTGATAATTCACTGGCC
GTCGTTTTACACTCGAGACGTACGGTGCGCGCGATGCATTCGAAGATCTGCCCACTAGTGAGTCGTATTA
TAAGTGCAAGTAAGATCAGTGTTTGTATTTCAGTAATCAATTATTTTTCGCTCCCCCCTCCTCGCAAGTC
GGCGATTTCTTTGAAGTTTTGTCAAAAGAAGAGACAAGGACTTGATAGATACGCTCATCAGAGTGAGATT
CATTGCAAATAGTGTGTAAATCGTGGAGAGACGAGAGAAAAGGTGTGAGAAGCTTAGAAGATAAAGAATA
GGAAGAAGAACATATCTCATTTCCTATTTTCTCTAATTTTTCGTTCATTTTTCTAGACATTACCCATTTG
ATGGTTTTTCAATATGGTTATCAGGGTACTCATTTTGGTAGTTTTCAAAGCAATTTGGAGTTTTTTTTTA
AATTGTCAACTACAAAAACGCAGCTTAAAGGTCCAAATATCATAGTATAAAAATTCTTTAAAAAATTCCA
AATTTTATATGATTTTTTGAAAATTGGAAG
