>Addgene plasmid #30538 | pCFJ210 | addgene partial sequence | sequence record 72229 | Amp-R 5'-ATAATACCGCGCCACATAGC-3'
AACGTTCTTCGGGGCGAAAACTCTCAAGGATCTTACCGCTGTTGAGATCCAGTTCGATGTAACCCACTCG
TGCACCCAACTGATCTTCAGCATCTTTTACTTTCACCAGCGTTTCTGGGTGAGCAAAAACAGGAAGGCAA
AATGCCGCAAAAAAGGGAATAAGGGCGACACGGAAATGTTGAATACTCATACTCTTCCTTTTTCAATATT
ATTGAAGCATTTATCAGGGTTATTGTCTCATGAGCGGATACATATTTGAATGTATTTAGAAAAATAAACA
AATAGGGGTTCCGCGCACATTTCCCCGAAAAGTGCCACCTGACGTAGTTAACAAAAAAAAGCCCGCCGAA
GCGGGCTTTATTACCAAGCGAAGCGCCATTCGCCATTCAGGCTGCGCAACTGTTGGGAAGGGCGATCGGT
GCGGGCCTCTTCGCTATTACGCCAGCTGGCGAAAGGGGGATGTGCTGCAAGGCGATTAAGTTGGGTAACG
CCAGGGTTTTCCCAGTCACGACGTTGTAAAACGACGGCCAGTTGATCAGTCATCCAAGTGGGGATCAGGA
AGAAGTTGATAAAGTGATTCAAAAACTCGAGGAGCTCAACACAGCGATGAACCCAATTTTGAGAGCAACA
CTGACGAAGAACTATGACGCGAGGGTAGGCACTACCTTGAAGCTATCCACCTGCCTGCCTGCCGCCTATT
TCCATGTGCAGTAGGAACGTGTGTAGGTATAGGCAG
